>Addgene plasmid #77881 | CDK18 gRNA (BRDN0001148613) | addgene full sequence | sequence record 188578 | Addgene Assembled Sequence
CCCGGGTGCAAAGATGGATAAAGTTTTAAACAGAGAGGAATCTTTGCAGCTAATGGACCTTCTAGGTCTT
GAAAGGAGTGGGAATTGGCTCCGGTGCCCGTCAGTGGGCAGAGCGCACATCGCCCACAGTCCCCGAGAAG
TTGGGGGGAGGGGTCGGCAATTGATCCGGTGCCTAGAGAAGGTGGCGCGGGGTAAACTGGGAAAGTGATG
TCGTGTACTGGCTCCGCCTTTTTCCCGAGGGTGGGGGAGAACCGTATATAAGTGCAGTAGTCGCCGTGAA
CGTTCTTTTTCGCAACGGGTTTGCCGCCAGAACACAGGTAAGTGCCGTGTGTGGTTCCCGCGGGCCTGGC
CTCTTTACGGGTTATGGCCCTTGCGTGCCTTGAATTACTTCCACCTGGCTGCAGTACGTGATTCTTGATC
CCGAGCTTCGGGTTGGAAGTGGGTGGGAGAGTTCGAGGCCTTGCGCTTAAGGAGCCCCTTCGCCTCGTGC
TTGAGTTGAGGCCTGGCCTGGGCGCTGGGGCCGCCGCGTGCGAATCTGGTGGCACCTTCGCGCCTGTCTC
GCTGCTTTCGATAAGTCTCTAGCCATTTAAAATTTTTGATGACCTGCTGCGACGCTTTTTTTCTGGCAAG
ATAGTCTTGTAAATGCGGGCCAAGATCTGCACACTGGTATTTCGGTTTTTGGGGCCGCGGGCGGCGACGG
GGCCCGTGCGTCCCAGCGCACATGTTCGGCGAGGCGGGGCCTGCGAGCGCGGCCACCGAGAATCGGACGG
GGGTAGTCTCAAGCTGGCCGGCCTGCTCTGGTGCCTGGCCTCGCGCCGCCGTGTATCGCCCCGCCCTGGG
CGGCAAGGCTGGCCCGGTCGGCACCAGTTGCGTGAGCGGAAAGATGGCCGCTTCCCGGCCCTGCTGCAGG
GAGCTCAAAATGGAGGACGCGGCGCTCGGGAGAGCGGGCGGGTGAGTCACCCACACAAAGGAAAAGGGCC
TTTCCGTCCTCAGCCGTCGCTTCATGTGACTCCACGGAGTACCGGGCGCCGTCCAGGCACCTCGATTAGT
TCTCGAGCTTTTGGAGTACGTCGTCTTTAGGTTGGGGGGAGGGGTTTTATGCGATGGAGTTTCCCCACAC
TGAGTGGGTGGAGACTGAAGTTAGGCCAGCTTGGCACTTGATGTAATTCTCCTTGGAATTTGCCCTTTTT
GAGTTTGGATCTTGGTTCATTCTCAAGCCTCAGACAGTGGTTCAAAGTTTTTTTCTTCCATTTCAGGTGT
CGTGACGTACGGCCACCATGACCGAGTACAAGCCCACGGTGCGCCTCGCCACCCGCGACGACGTCCCCAG
GGCCGTACGCACCCTCGCCGCCGCGTTCGCCGACTACCCCGCCACGCGCCACACCGTCGATCCGGACCGC
CACATCGAGCGGGTCACCGAGCTGCAAGAACTCTTCCTCACGCGCGTCGGGCTCGACATCGGCAAGGTGT
GGGTCGCGGACGACGGCGCCGCCGTGGCGGTCTGGACCACGCCGGAGAGCGTCGAAGCGGGGGCGGTGTT
CGCCGAGATCGGCCCGCGCATGGCCGAGTTGAGCGGTTCCCGGCTGGCCGCGCAGCAACAGATGGAAGGC
CTCCTGGCGCCGCACCGGCCCAAGGAGCCCGCGTGGTTCCTGGCCACCGTCGGAGTCTCGCCCGACCACC
AGGGCAAGGGTCTGGGCAGCGCCGTCGTGCTCCCCGGAGTGGAGGCGGCCGAGCGCGCCGGGGTGCCCGC
CTTCCTGGAGACCTCCGCGCCCCGCAACCTCCCCTTCTACGAGCGGCTCGGCTTCACCGTCACCGCCGAC
GTCGAGGTGCCCGAAGGACCGCGCACCTGGTGCATGACCCGCAAGCCCGGTGCCTGAACGCGTTAAGTCG
ACAATCAACCTCTGGATTACAAAATTTGTGAAAGATTGACTGGTATTCTTAACTATGTTGCTCCTTTTAC
GCTATGTGGATACGCTGCTTTAATGCCTTTGTATCATGCTATTGCTTCCCGTATGGCTTTCATTTTCTCC
TCCTTGTATAAATCCTGGTTGCTGTCTCTTTATGAGGAGTTGTGGCCCGTTGTCAGGCAACGTGGCGTGG
TGTGCACTGTGTTTGCTGACGCAACCCCCACTGGTTGGGGCATTGCCACCACCTGTCAGCTCCTTTCCGG
GACTTTCGCTTTCCCCCTCCCTATTGCCACGGCGGAACTCATCGCCGCCTGCCTTGCCCGCTGCTGGACA
GGGGCTCGGCTGTTGGGCACTGACAATTCCGTGGTGTTGTCGGGGAAATCATCGTCCTTTCCTTGGCTGC
TCGCCTGTGTTGCCACCTGGATTCTGCGCGGGACGTCCTTCTGCTACGTCCCTTCGGCCCTCAATCCAGC
GGACCTTCCTTCCCGCGGCCTGCTGCCGGCTCTGCGGCCTCTTCCGCGTCTTCGCCTTCGCCCTCAGACG
AGTCGGATCTCCCTTTGGGCCGCCTCCCCGCGTCGACTTTAAGACCAATGACTTACAAGGCAGCTGTAGA
TCTTAGCCACTTTTTAAAAGAAAAGGGGGGACTGGAAGGGCTAATTCACTCCCAACGAAGACAAGATCTG
CTTTTTGCTTGTACTGGGTCTCTCTGGTTAGACCAGATCTGAGCCTGGGAGCTCTCTGGCTAACTAGGGA
ACCCACTGCTTAAGCCTCAATAAAGCTTGCCTTGAGTGCTTCAAGTAGTGTGTGCCCGTCTGTTGTGTGA
CTCTGGTAACTAGAGATCCCTCAGACCCTTTTAGTCAGTGTGGAAAATCTCTAGCAGTACGTATAGTAGT
TCATGTCATCTTATTATTCAGTATTTATAACTTGCAAAGAAATGAATATCAGAGAGTGAGAGGAACTTGT
TTATTGCAGCTTATAATGGTTACAAATAAAGCAATAGCATCACAAATTTCACAAATAAAGCATTTTTTTC
ACTGCATTCTAGTTGTGGTTTGTCCAAACTCATCAATGTATCTTATCATGTCTGGCTCTAGCTATCCCGC
CCCTAACTCCGCCCATCCCGCCCCTAACTCCGCCCAGTTCCGCCCATTCTCCGCCCCATGGCTGACTAAT
TTTTTTTATTTATGCAGAGGCCGAGGCCGCCTCGGCCTCTGAGCTATTCCAGAAGTAGTGAGGAGGCTTT
TTTGGAGGCCTAGGGACGTACCCAATTCGCCCTATAGTGAGTCGTATTACGCGCGCTCACTGGCCGTCGT
TTTACAACGTCGTGACTGGGAAAACCCTGGCGTTACCCAACTTAATCGCCTTGCAGCACATCCCCCTTTC
GCCAGCTGGCGTAATAGCGAAGAGGCCCGCACCGATCGCCCTTCCCAACAGTTGCGCAGCCTGAATGGCG
AATGGG
[124 nt withheld, positions 3367-3490]
C
[91 nt withheld, positions 3492-3582]
A
[49 nt withheld, positions 3584-3632]
CCTTTGACGTTGGAGTCCACGTTCTTT
[37 nt withheld, positions 3660-3696]
ACCCTATCTCGGTCTATTCTTTTGATTTATAAGGGATTTTGCCGATTTCGGCCTATTGGTTAAAAAATGA
GCTGATTTAACAAAAATTTAACGCGAATTTTAACAAAATATTAACGCTTACAATTTAGGTGGCACTTTTC
GGGGAAATGTGCGCGGAACCCCTATTTGTTTATTTTTCTAAATACATTCAAATATGTATCCGCTCATGAG
ACAATAACCCTGATAAATGCTTCAATAATATTGAAAAAGGAAGAGTATGAGTATTCAACATTTCCGTGTC
GCCCTTATTCCCTTTTTTGCGGCATTTTGCCTTCCTGTTTTTGCTCACCCAGAAACGCTGGTGAAAGTAA
AAGATGCTGAAGATCAGTTGGGTGCACGAGTGGGTTACATCGAACTGGATCTCAACAGCGGTAAGATCCT
TGAGAGTTTTCGCCCCGAAGAACGTTTTCCAATGATGAGCACTTTTAAAGTTCTGCTATGTGGCGCGGTA
TTATCCCGTATTGACGCCGGGCAAGAGCAACTCGGTCGCCGCATACACTATTCTCAGAATGACTTGGTTG
AGTACTCACCAGTCACAGAAAAGCATCTTACGGATGGCATGACAGTAAGAGAATTATGCAGTGCTGCCAT
AACCATGAGTGATAACACTGCGGCCAACTTACTTCTGACAACGATCGGAGGACCGAAGGAGCTAACCGCT
TTTTTGCACAACATGGGGGATCATGTAACTCGCCTTGATCGTTGGGAACCGGAGCTGAATGAAGCCATAC
CAAACGACGAGCGTGACACCACGATGCCTGTAGCAATGGCAACAACGTTGCGCAAACTATTAACTGGCGA
ACTACTTACTCTAGCTTCCCGGCAACAATTAATAGACTGGATGGAGGCGGATAAAGTTGCAGGACCACTT
CTGCGCTCGGCCCTTCCGGCTGGCTGGTTTATTGCTGATAAATCTGGAGCCGGTGAGCGTGGGTCTCGCG
GTATCATTGCAGCACTGGGGCCAGATGGTAAGCCCTCCCGTATCGTAGTTATCTACACGACGGGGAGTCA
GGCAACTATGGATGAACGAAATAGACAGATCGCTGAGATAGGTGCCTCACTGATTAAGCATTGGTAACTG
TCAGACCAAGTTTACTCATATATACTTTAGATTGATTTAAAACTTCATTTTTAATTTAAAAGGATCTAGG
TGAAGATCCTTTTTGATAATCTCATGACCAAAATCCCTTAACGTGAGTTTTCGTTCCACTGAGCGTCAGA
CCCCGTAGAAAAGATCAAAGGATCTTCTTGAGATCCTTTTTTTCTGCGCGTAATCTGCTGCTTGCAAACA
AAAAAACCACCGCTACCAGCGGTGGTTTGTTTGCCGGATCAAGAGCTACCAACTCTTTTTCCGAAGGTAA
CTGGCTTCAGCAGAGCGCAGATACCAAATACTGTTCTTCTAGTGTAGCCGTAGTTAGGCCACCACTTCAA
GAACTCTGTAGCACCGCCTACATACCTCGCTCTGCTAATCCTGTTACCAGTGGCTGCTGCCAGTGGCGAT
AAGTCGTGTCTTACCGGGTTGGACTCAAGACGATAGTTACCGGATAAGGCGCAGCGGTCGGGCTGAACGG
GGGGTTCGTGCACACAGCCCAGCTTGGAGCGAACGACCTACACCGAACTGAGATACCTACAGCGTGAGCT
ATGAGAAAGCGCCACGCTTCCCGAAGGGAGAAAGGCGGACAGGTATCCGGTAAGCGGCAGGGTCGGAACA
GGAGAGCGCACGAGGGAGCTTCCAGGGGGAAACGCCTGGTATCTTTATAGTCCTGTCGGGTTTCGCCACC
TCTGACTTGAGCGTCGATTTTTGTGATGCTCGTCAGGGGGGCGGAGCCTATGGAAAAACGCCAGCAACGC
GGCCTTTTTACGGTTCCTGGCCTTTTGCTGGCCTTTTGCTCACATGTTCTTTCCTGCGTTATCCCCTGAT
TCTGTGGATAACCGTATTACCGCCTTTGAGTGAGCTGATACCGCTCGCCGCAGCCGAACGACCGAGCGCA
GCGAGTCAGTGAGCGAGGAAGCGGAAGAGCGCCCAATACGCAAACCGCCTCTCCCCGCGCGTTGGCCGAT
TCATTAATGCAGCTGGCACGACAGGTTTCCCGACTGGAAAGCGGGCAGTGAGCGCAACGCAATTAATGTG
AGTTAGCTCACTCATTAGGCACCCCAGGCTTTACACTTTATGCTTCCGGCTCGTATGTTGTGTGGAATTG
TGAGCGGATAACAATTTCACACAGGAAACAGCTATGACCATGATTACGCCAAGCGCGCAATTAACCCTCA
CTAAAGGGAACAAAAGCTGGAGCTGCAAGCTTAATGTAGTCTTATGCAATACTCTTGTAGTCTTGCAACA
TGGTAACGATGAGTTAGCAACATGCCTTACAAGGAGAGAAAAAGCACCGTGCATGCCGATTGGTGGAAGT
AAGGTGGTACGATCGTGCCTTATTAGGAAGGCAACAGACGGGTCTGACATGGATTGGACGAACCACTGAA
TTGCCGCATTGCAGAGATATTGTATTTAAGTGCCTAGCTCGATACATAAACGGGTCTCTCTGGTTAGACC
AGATCTGAGCCTGGGAGCTCTCTGGCTAACTAGGGAACCCACTGCTTAAGCCTCAATAAAGCTTGCCTTG
AGTGCTTCAAGTAGTGTGTGCCCGTCTGTTGTGTGACTCTGGTAACTAGAGATCCCTCAGACCCTTTTAG
TCAGTGTGGAAAATCTCTAGCAGTGGCGCCCGAACAGGGACTTGAAAGCGAAAGGGAAACCAGAGGAGCT
CTCTCGACGCAGGACTCGGCTTGCTGAAGCGCGCACGGCAAGAGGCGAGGGGCGGCGACTGGTGAGTACG
CCAAAAATTTTGACTAGCGGAGGCTAGAAGGAGAGAGATGGGTGCGAGAGCGTCAGTATTAAGCGGGGGA
GAATTAGATCGCGATGGGAAAAAATTCGGTTAAGGCCAGGGGGAAAGAAAAAATATAAATTAAAACATAT
AGTATGGGCAAGCAGGGAGCTAGAACGATTCGCAGTTAATCCTGGCCTGTTAGAAACATCAGAAGGCTGT
AGACAAATACTGGGACAGCTACAACCATCCCTTCAGACAGGATCAGAAGAACTTAGATCATTATATAATA
CAGTAGCAACCCTCTATTGTGTGCATCAAAGGATAGAGATAAAAGACACCAAGGAAGCTTTAGACAAGAT
AGAGGAAGAGCAAAACAAAAGTAAGACCACCGCACAGCAAGCGGCCGCTGATCTTCAGACCTGGAGGAGG
AGATATGAGGGACAATTGGAGAAGTGAATTATATAAATATAAAGTAGTAAAAATTGAACCATTAGGAGTA
GCACCCACCAAGGCAAAGAGAAGAGTGGTGCAGAGAGAAAAAAGAGCAGTGGGAATAGGAGCTTTGTTCC
TTGGGTTCTTGGGAGCAGCAGGAAGCACTATGGGCGCAGCGTCAATGACGCTGACGGTACAGGCCAGACA
ATTATTGTCTGGTATAGTGCAGCAGCAGAACAATTTGCTGAGGGCTATTGAGGCGCAACAGCATCTGTTG
CAACTCACAGTCTGGGGCATCAAGCAGCTCCAGGCAAGAATCCTGGCTGTGGAAAGATACCTAAAGGATC
AACAGCTCCTGGGGATTTGGGGTTGCTCTGGAAAACTCATTTGCACCACTGCTGTGCCTTGGAATGCTAG
TTGGAGTAATAAATCTCTGGAACAGATTTGGAATCACACGACCTGGATGGAGTGGGACAGAGAAATTAAC
AATTACACAAGCTTAATACACTCCTTAATTGAAGAATCGCAAAACCAGCAAGAAAAGAATGAACAAGAAT
TATTGGAATTAGATAAATGGGCAAGTTTGTGGAATTGGTTTAACATAACAAATTGGCTGTGGTATATAAA
ATTATTCATAATGATAGTAGGAGGCTTGGTAGGTTTAAGAATAGTTTTTGCTGTACTTTCTATAGTGAAT
AGAGTTAGGCAGGGATATTCACCATTATCGTTTCAGACCCACCTCCCAACCCCGAGGGGACCCAGAGAGG
GCCTATTTCCCATGATTCCTTCATATTTGCATATACGATACAAGGCTGTTAGAGAGATAATTAGAATTAA
TTTGACTGTAAACACAAAGATATTAGTACAAAATACGTGACGTAGAAAGTAATAATTTCTTGGGTAGTTT
GCAGTTTTAAAATTATGTTTTAAAATGGACTATCATATGCTTACCGTAACTTGAAAGTATTTCGATTTCT
TGGCTTTATATATCTTGTGGAAAGGACGAAACACCGAAAGACTTACTCCAATGAGGGTTTTAGAGCTAGA
AATAGCAAGTTAAAATAAGGCTAGTCCGTTATCAACTTGAAAAAGTGGCACCGAGTCGGTGCTTTTTTAA
GCTTGGCGTAACTAGATCTTGAGACAAATGGCAGTATTCATCCACAATTTTAAAAGAAAAGGGGGGATTG
GGGGGTACAGTGCAGGGGAAAGAATAGTAGACATAATAGCAACAGACATACAAACTAAAGAATTACAAAA
ACAAATTACAAAAATTCAAAATTTTCGGGTTTATTACAGGGACAGCAGAGATCCACTTTGGCGCCGGCTC
GAGGGGG
Features (pLannotate 1.2.2; 29 found; start..end, strand, type, name):
     14..80      +  CDS            small t antigen (fragment): SV40 (simian virus 40) small t antigen
    106..317     +  promoter       EF-1α core promoter: core promoter for human elongation factor EF-1α
    318..1256    +  intron         EF-1α intron A: intron upstream of the start codon of human EF-1α
   1278..1877    +  CDS            PuroR (fragment): puromycin N-acetyltransferase; pac from Streptomyces; confers resistance to puromycin
   1893..2481    +  misc_feature   WPRE: woodchuck hepatitis virus posttranscriptional regulatory element
   2532..2551    +  misc_feature   cPPT/CTS (fragment): central polypurine tract and central termination sequence of HIV-1
   2553..2786    +  LTR            3' LTR (ΔU3): self-inactivating 3' long terminal repeat (LTR) from HIV-1
   2864..2985    +  polyA_signal   SV40 poly(A) signal: SV40 polyadenylation signal
   3025..3160    +  rep_origin     SV40 ori: SV40 origin of replication
   3181..3199    -  promoter       T7 promoter: promoter for bacteriophage T7 RNA polymerase
   3207..3362    +  CDS            lacZα (fragment): LacZα fragment of β-galactosidase; lacZ fragment
   3367..3795    +  rep_origin     f1 ori (sequence partly withheld): f1 bacteriophage origin of replication; arrow indicates direction of (+) strand synthesis
   3848..3952    +  promoter       AmpR promoter: bla
   3953..4813    +  CDS            AmpR: β-lactamase; bla; confers resistance to ampicillin, carbenicillin, and related antibiotics
   4984..5572    +  rep_origin     ori: high-copy-number ColE1/pMB1/pBR322/pUC origin of replication
   5755..5847    +  CDS            lacI (fragment): lac repressor; lacI; The lac repressor binds to the lac operator to inhibit transcription in E. coli. This inhibition can be relieved by adding lactose or isopropyl-β-D-thiogalactopyranoside (IPTG).
   5860..5881    +  protein_bind   CAP binding site: CAP binding activates transcription in the presence of cAMP. E. coli catabolite activator protein
   5896..5926    +  promoter       lac promoter: promoter for the E. coli lac operon
   5934..5950    +  protein_bind   lac operator: The lac repressor binds to the lac operator to inhibit transcription in E. coli. This inhibition can be relieved by adding lactose or isopropyl-β-D-thiogalactopyranoside (IPTG). lac repressor encoded by lacI
   5995..6013    +  promoter       T3 promoter: promoter for bacteriophage T3 RNA polymerase
   6041..6267    +  promoter       RSV promoter: Rous sarcoma virus enhancer/promoter
   6268..6448    +  LTR            5' LTR (truncated): truncated 5' long terminal repeat (LTR) from HIV-1
   6495..6620    +  misc_feature   HIV-1 Ψ: packaging signal of human immunodeficiency virus type 1
   6604..6967    +  CDS            HIV-1 gag (fragment): gag protein from human immunodeficiency virus 1; gag
   7113..7346    +  misc_feature   RRE: The Rev response element (RRE) of HIV-1 allows for Rev-dependent mRNA export from the nucleus to the cytoplasm.
   7723..7749    +  CDS            Rev (fragment): human immunodeficiency virus 1 (HIV-1) Rev protein; rev; enhances nuclear export of unspliced and incompletely spliced viral mRNAs
   7753..7993    +  promoter       U6 promoter: RNA polymerase III promoter for human U6 snRNA
   8023..8098    +  misc_RNA       gRNA scaffold: guide RNA scaffold for the Streptococcus pyogenes CRISPR/Cas9 system
   8154..8271    +  misc_feature   cPPT/CTS: central polypurine tract and central termination sequence of HIV-1
