[The description below was written by a language model from this plasmid's Addgene catalogue record and pLannotate feature annotations shown in this document.]
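Description:
CDK18 gRNA (BRDN0001148613) is a third-generation lentiviral guide RNA plasmid built on the lentiGuide-Puro backbone and designed to target human CDK18 (also known as PCTK3 or PCTAIRE3) for CRISPR-Cas9 editing in mammalian cells. In bacteria it is maintained through a high-copy ColE1/pUC-type origin and selected with ampicillin via the β-lactamase gene. The backbone also carries an f1 origin, an SV40 origin and poly(A) signal, and remnants of a lac/T7/T3 cloning region.

The lentiviral transfer cassette begins with an RSV promoter fused to a truncated HIV-1 5' LTR, which makes genomic RNA production in packaging cells independent of Tat. It continues through the Ψ packaging signal, a partial gag sequence, the Rev response element and a cPPT/CTS, and ends in a self-inactivating ΔU3 3' LTR. Within this unit, a human U6 RNA polymerase III promoter drives the CDK18-specific spacer joined to the Streptococcus pyogenes guide RNA scaffold. Downstream, an EF-1α core promoter with its intron A expresses puromycin N-acetyltransferase, so that transduced cells can be selected with puromycin. A WPRE follows this cassette to enhance transcript expression.

The guide was designed against several CDK18 reference transcripts, and the plasmid belongs to a human kinome gRNA collection. It does not encode Cas9, so it must be used with a separate Cas9 vector such as lentiCas9-Blast or in cells that already express Cas9. Its typical use is CDK18 knockout or loss-of-function studies.
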