Addgene plasmid #77881: CDK18 gRNA (BRDN0001148613)
Purpose: 3rd generation lentiviral gRNA plasmid targeting human CDK18
Depositing lab: John Doench & David Root. Depositing organization: Broad Institute. Publication: Optimized sgRNA design to maximize activity and minimize off-target effects of CRISPR-Cas9. Doench JG, Fusi N, Sullender M, Hegde M, Vaimberg EW, Donovan KF, Smith I, Tothova Z, Wilen C, Orchard R, Virgin HW, Listgarten J, Root DE. Nat Biotechnol. 2016 Jan 18. doi: 10.1038/nbt.3437. PubMed 26780180.
Backbone
  Vector backbone: lentiGuide-Puro
  Backbone manufacturer: Zhang Lab (Addgene plasmid # 52963)
  Vector type: Mammalian Expression, Lentiviral, CRISPR
  Selectable markers: Puromycin
Growth in bacteria
  Bacterial resistance: Ampicillin, 100 μg/mL
  Growth temperature: 37°C
  Growth strain: DH5alpha
  Copy number: High Copy
Gene/Insert
  Gene/Insert name: CDK18 (alt names: CDK18; NM_002596.3)
  gRNA/shRNA sequence: AAAGACTTACTCCAATGAGG
  Species: H. sapiens (human)
  Entrez Gene: CDK18 (a.k.a. PCTK3, PCTAIRE, PCTAIRE3)
  Promoter: hU6
  Cloning method: Unknown
  Sequencing primers: 5′ U6-F; 3′ pS2-R
Terms and licenses: Academic/Nonprofit Terms; Industry Terms: Not Available to Industry
Depositor comments: The gRNA was designed to target the following Genbank reference sequence(s): NM_002596.3,NM_212502.2,NM_212503.2. Note that this plasmid does NOT contain Cas9. It should be used in conjunction with lentiCas9-Blast (Addgene #52962) or otherwise with cell lines already expressing Cas9. Browse the full kinome gRNA library at http://www.addgene.org/pooled-library/broadgpp-human-kinome/ or visit http://www.broadinstitute.org/rnai/public/ for detailed protocols and information.
How to cite: CDK18 gRNA (BRDN0001148613) was a gift from John Doench & David Root (Addgene plasmid # 77881 ; http://n2t.net/addgene:77881 ; RRID:Addgene_77881)
