>Addgene plasmid #77881 | CDK18 gRNA (BRDN0001148613) | depositor partial sequence | sequence record 145341 | Target Sequence
AAAGACTTACTCCAATGAGG
