>Addgene plasmid #77881 | CDK18 gRNA (BRDN0001148613) | addgene partial sequence | sequence record 188577 | hU6-F
GAAAGTAATAATTTCTTGGGTAGTTTGCAGTTTTAAAATTATGTTTTAAAATGGACTATCATATGCTTAC
CGTAACTTGAAAGTATTTCGATTTCTTGGCTTTATATATCTTGTGGAAAGGACGAAACACCGAAAGACTT
ACTCCAATGAGGGTTTTAGAGCTAGAAATAGCAAGTTAAAATAAGGCTAGTCCGTTATCAACTTGAAAAA
GTGGCACCGAGTCGGTGCTTTTTTAAGCTTGGCGTAACTAGATCTTGAGACAAATGGCAGTATTCATCCA
CAATTTTAAAAGAAAAGGGGGGATTGGGGGGTACAGTGCAGGGGAAAGAATAGTAGACATAATAGCAACA
GACATACAAACTAAAGAATTACAAAAACAAATTACAAAAATTCAAAATTTTCGGGTTTATTACAGGGACA
GCAGAGATCCACTTTGGCGCCGGCTCGAGGGGGCCCGGGTGCAAAGATGGATAAAGTTTTAAACAGAGAG
GAATCTTTGCAGCTAATGGACCTTCTAGGTCTTGAAAGGAGTGGGAATTGGCTCCGGTGCCCGTCAGTGG
GCAGAGCGCA
